Addgene plasmid #91099: pMOD_C3012
Purpose: Module C, Promoter: PvUbi1, Gene: GFP (+ BaeI site for GT donor cloning), Terminator: pea rbcsE9
Depositing lab: Daniel Voytas. Depositing organization: University of Minnesota. Publication: A multi-purpose toolkit to enable advanced genome engineering in plants. Cermak T, Curtin SJ, Gil-Humanes J, Cegan R, Kono TJY, Konecna E, Belanto JJ, Starker CG, Mathre JW, Greenstein RL, Voytas DF. Plant Cell. 2017 May 18. pii: tpc.00922.2016. doi: 10.1105/tpc.16.00922. PubMed 28522548.
Backbone
  Vector backbone: pMOD_C0000
  Vector type: Unspecified
Growth in bacteria
  Bacterial resistance: Ampicillin, 100 μg/mL
  Growth temperature: 37°C
  Growth strain: DH5alpha
  Copy number: High Copy
Gene/Insert
  Gene/Insert name: GFP (+ BaeI site for GT donor cloning)
  Promoter: PvUbi1
  Cloning method: Gibson Cloning
  Sequencing primers: 5′ unknown
Terms and licenses: Academic/Nonprofit Terms; Industry Terms: Not Available to Industry
How to cite: pMOD_C3012 was a gift from Daniel Voytas (Addgene plasmid # 91099 ; http://n2t.net/addgene:91099 ; RRID:Addgene_91099)
