[The description below was written by a language model from this plasmid's Addgene catalogue record and pLannotate feature annotations shown in this document.]
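Description:
pMOD_C3012 is a "Module C" plasmid from a modular plant genome-engineering toolkit, built on the pMOD_C0000 backbone by Gibson cloning. The vector type is not specified in the record, but the name and purpose indicate an intermediate cloning module intended to be combined with other modules into a final plant transformation vector, rather than a stand-alone delivery vector. The 5,134 nt plasmid is propagated in E. coli at high copy through a ColE1/pUC-type origin of replication and is selected with ampicillin via the β-lactamase gene (AmpR) driven by its native bla promoter.

The payload is a plant expression cassette in which the PvUbi1 promoter drives GFP, followed by the terminator and polyadenylation signal from the pea rbcS-E9 gene. By its name, PvUbi1 is presumably a switchgrass (Panicum virgatum) ubiquitin promoter of the kind used for strong constitutive expression, though the record does not spell this out. The automated annotation labels the reporter coding sequence as "sg12", an Aequorea victoria-derived GFP variant, which is consistent with the catalogue description of the insert as GFP. It detects the E9 terminator as a fragment immediately downstream. The promoter itself was not annotated, but the roughly 2.2 kb unannotated region between the origin and the reporter presumably contains it. The catalogue also records a BaeI restriction site for cloning a gene-targeting (GT) donor template, whose position is likewise not shown in the feature table.

This arrangement lets a user insert a homology-directed repair donor alongside a visible GFP marker, so that the fluorescent reporter can track delivery or transformation in plant cells during gene-targeting experiments.
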