Features (pLannotate 1.2.2; 5 found; start..end, strand, type, name):
     80..668     +  rep_origin     ori: high-copy-number ColE1/pMB1/pBR322/pUC origin of replication
   2876..3592    +  CDS            sg12: sg12 is a basic (constitutively fluorescent) long stokes shift fluorescent protein published in 1997, derived from Aequorea victoria.
   3602..3907    +  terminator     E9 terminator (fragment): terminator and polyadenylation signal from the pea rbcS-E9 gene
   4046..4146    +  promoter       AmpR promoter: bla
   4147..5007    +  CDS            AmpR: β-lactamase; bla; confers resistance to ampicillin, carbenicillin, and related antibiotics
>Addgene plasmid #91099 | pMOD_C3012 | addgene full sequence | sequence record 181836 | Addgene NGS Result
GCCTTGACGGCAAAATCCCTTAACGTGAGTTTTCGTTCCACTGAGCGTCAGACCCCGTAGAAAAGATCAA
AGGATCTTCTTGAGATCCTTTTTTTCTGCGCGTAATCTGCTGCTTGCAAACAAAAAAACCACCGCTACCA
GCGGTGGTTTGTTTGCCGGATCAAGAGCTACTAACTCTTTTTCCGAAGGTAACTGGCTTCAGCAGAGCGC
AGATACCAAATACTGTTCTTCTAGTGTAGCCGTAGTTAGGCCACCACTTCAAGAACTCTGTAGCACCGCC
TACATACCTCGCTCTGCTAATCCTGTTACCAGTGGCTGCTGCCAGTGGCGATAAGTCGTGTCTTACCGGG
TTGGACTCAAGACGATAGTTACCGGATAAGGCGCAGCGGTCGGGCTGAACGGGGGGTTCGTGCTCACAGC
CCAGCTTGGAGCGAACGACCTACACCGAACTGAGATACCTACAGCGTGAGCTATGAGAAAGCGCCACGCT
TCCCGAAGGGAGAAAGGCGGACAGGTATCCGGTAAGCGGCAGGGTCGGAACAGGAGAGCGCACGAGGGAG
CTTCCAGGGGGAAACGCCTGGTATCTTTATAGTCCTGTCGGGTTTCGCCACCTCTGACTTGAGCGTCGAT
TTTTGTGATGCTCGTCAGGGGGGCGGAGCCTATGGAAAAACGCCAGCAACGCGGCCTTTTTACGGTTCCT
GGCCTTTTGCTGGCCTTTTGCTCACATGTTCTTTCCTGCGTTATCCCCTGATTCTGTGGATAACCGTATT
ACCGCCTTTGAGTGAGCTGATACCGCTCGCCGCAGCCGAACGACCGAGCGCAGCGAGTCAGTGAGCGAGG
AAGCGGAAGAGCGCCCACCTGCAACGCCGGCGTAATATGGCGCGCCGAAGAGCACGTCAGTGTTTGGTTT
CCACTAGCACGAGTAGCGCAATCAGAAAATTTTCAATGCATGAAGTACTAAACGAAGTTTATTTAGAAAT
TTTTTTAAGAAATGAGTGTAATTTTTTGCGACGAATTTAATGACAATAATTAATCGATGATTGCCTACAG
TAATGCTACAGTAACCAACCTCTAATCATGCGTCGAATGCGTCATTAGATTCGTCTCGCAAAATAGCACA
AGAATTATGAAATTAATTTTACAAACTATTTTTATTTAATACTAATAATTAACTGTCAAAGTTTGTGCTA
CTCGCAAGAGTAGCGCGAACCAAACACGGCCTGGAGGAGCACGGTAACGGCGTCGACAAACTAACGGCCA
CCACCCGCCAACGCAAAGGAGACGGATGAGAGTTGACTTCTTGACGGTTCTCCACCCCTCTGTCTCTCTG
TCACTGGGCCCTGGGTCCCCCTCTCGAAAGTTCCTCTGGCCGAAATTGCGCGGCGGAGACGAGGCGGGCG
GAACCGTCACGGCAGAGGATTCCTTCCCCACCCTGCCTGGCCCGGCCATATATAAACAGCCACCGCCCCT
CCCCGTTCCCCATCGCGTCTCGTCTCGTGTTGTTCCCAGAACACAACCAAAATCCAAATCCTCCTCCTCC
TCCCGAGCCTCGTCGATCCCTCACCCGCTTCAAGGTACGGCGATCCTCCTCTCCCTTCTCCCCTCGATCG
ATTATGCGTGTTCCGTTTCCGTTTCCGATCGAGCGAATCGATGGTTAGGACCCATGGGGGACCCATGGGG
TGTCGTGTGGTGGTCTGGTTTGATCCGCGATATTTCTCCGTTCGTAGTGTAGATCTGATCGAATCCCTGG
TGAAATCGTTGATCGTGCTATTCGTGTGAGGGTTCTTAGGTTTGGAGTTGTGGAGGTAGTTCTGATCGGT
TTGTAGGTGAGATTTTCCCCATGATTTTGCTTGGCTCGTTTGTCTTGGTTAGATTAGATCTGCCCGCATT
TTGTTCGATATTTCTGATGCAGATATGATGAATAATTTCGTCCTTGTATCCCGCGTCCGTATGTGTATTA
AGTTTGCAGGTCCTAGTTAGGTTTTTCCTACTGATTTGTCTTATCCATTCTGTTTAGCTTGCAAGGTTTG
GTAATGGTCCGGCATGTTTGTCTCTATAGATTAGAGTAGAATAAGATTATCTCAACAAGCTGTTGGCTTA
TCAATTTTGGATCTGCATGTGTTTCGCATCTATATCTTTGCAATTAAGATGGTAGATGGACATATGCTCC
TGTTGAGTTGATGTTGTACCTTTTACCTGAGGTCTGAGGAACATGCATCCTCCTGCTACTTTGTGCTTAT
ACAGATCATCAAGATTATGTAGCTAATATTCGATCAGTTTCTAGTATCTACATGGTAAACTTGCATGCAC
TTGCTACTTATTTTTGATATACTTGGATGATAACATATGCTGCTGGTTGATTCCTACCTACATGATGAAC
ATTTTACAGGCCATTAGTGTCTGTCTGTATGTGTTGTTCCTGTTTGCTTCAGTCTATTTCTGTTTCATTC
CTAGTTTATTGGTTCTCTGCTAGATACTTACCCTGCTGGGCTTAGTTATCATCTTATCTCGAATGCATTT
TCATGTTTATAGATGAATATACACTCAGATAGGTGTAGATGTATGCTACTGTTTCTCTACGTTGCTGTAG
GTTTTACCTGTGGCAACTGCATACTCCTGTTGCTTCGCTAGATATGTATGTGCTTATATAGATTAAGATA
TGTGTGATGGTTCTTTAGTATATCTGATGATCATGTATGCTCTTTTAACTTCTTGCTACACTTGGTAACA
TGCTGTGATGCTGTTTGTTGATTCTGTAGCACTACCAATGATGACCTTATCTCTCTTTGTATATGATGTT
TCTGTTTGTTTGAGGCTTGTGTTACTGCTAGTTACTTACCCTGTTGCCTGGCTAATCTTCTGCAGATCCT
GCAGGATGGTGAGTAAAGGAGAAGAACTTTTCACTGGAGTTGTCCCAATTCTTGTTGAATTAGATGGTGA
TGTTAATGGGCACAAATTTTCTGTCAGTGGAGAGGGTGAAGGTGATGCAACATACGGAAAACTTACCCTT
AAATTTATTTGCACTACTGGAAAACTACCTGTTCCATGGCCAACCCTGGTCACCACCCTGACCTACGGCG
TGCAGTGCTTCTCCCGTTACCCTGATCATATGAAGCGGCACGACTTCTTCAAGAGCGCCATGCCTGAGGG
ATACGTGCAGGAGAGGACCATCTTCTTCAAGGACGACGGGAACTACAAGACACGTGCTGAAGTCAAGTTT
GAGGGAGACACCCTCGTCAACAGGATCGAGCTTAAGGGAATCGATTTCAAGGAGGACGGAAACATCCTCG
GCCACAAGTTGGAATACAACTACAACTCCCACAACGTATACATCATGGCCGACAAGCAAAAGAACGGCAT
CAAAGCCAACTTCAAGACCCGCCACAACATCGAAGACGGCGGCGTGCAACTCGCTGATCATTATCAACAA
AATACTCCAATTGGCGATGGCCCTGTCCTTTTACCAGACAACCATTACCTGTCCACACAATCTGCCCTTT
CGAAAGATCCCAACGAAAAGAGAGACCACATGGTCCTTCTTGAGTTTGTAACAGCTGCTGGGATTACACA
TGGCATGGATGAACTATACAAATAACTCGAGGTTCGAGTATTATGGCATTGGGAAAACTGTTTTTCTTGT
ACCATTTGTTGTGCTTGTAATTTACTGTGTTTTTTATTCGGTTTTCGCTATCGAACTGTGAAATGGAAAT
GGATGGAGAAGAGTTAATGAATGATATGGTCCTTTTGTTCATTCTCAAATTAATATTATTTGTTTTTTCT
CTTATTTGTTGTGTGTTGAATTTGAAATTATAAGAGATATGCAAACATTTTGTTTTGAGTAAAAATGTGT
CAAATCGTGGCCTCTAATGACCGAAGTTAATATGAGGAGTAAAACACTTGTAGTTGTGAGCTCGCGCGTA
GTCCTCGGTAATATCGCAGAACAAAAGTACCTGATATCGAGTGTACTTCAAGTCACACCGGCGAGTGACT
AGCAGGTGATGAAAAGCCTTAGGGTCAGGTGGCACTTTTCGGGGAAATGTGCGATGAACCCCTATTTGTT
TATTTTTCTAAATACATTCAAATATGTATCCGCTAATGAGACAATAACCCTGATAAATGCTTCAATTATA
TTGAAAAAGGAAGAGTATGAGTATCCAACATTTCCGTGTCGCCCTTATTCCCTTTTTTGCGGCCTTCTGC
CTTCCTGTTTTTGCTCACCCAGAAACGCTGGTGAAAGTAAAAGATGCTGAAGATCAGTTGGGTGCCCGAG
TGGGTTACATTGAACTGGATCTCAACAGCGGCAAAATCTTAGAGAGTTTTCGCCCCGAAGAACGCTTCCC
AATGATGAGCACTTTCAAAGTTCTGCTATGTGGCGCGGTGTTATCCCGTATTGATGCTGGGCAAGAGCAA
CTCGGTCGCCGCATACACTATTCTCAGAATGACTTGGTTGAGTATTCACCAGTCACAGAAAAGCATCTTA
CGGATGGCATGACAGTAAGAGAATTATGTAGTGCTGCCATAACCATGAGTGATAACACTGCGGCCAACTT
ACTTCTGACAACGATTGGAGGACCGAAGGAGCTAACCGCTTTTTTGCACAACATGGGGGATCATGTAACT
CGCCTTGATCGTTGGGAACCGGAGCTGAATGAAGCCATACCAAACGACGAGCGTGACACCACGATGCCTG
TAGCAATGGCAACAACTCTCCGCAAACTATTAACTGGCGAACTACTTACTCTTGCTTCACGCCAGCAACT
CATTGACTGGATGGAGGCGGACAAAGTTGCAGGACCACTTCTGCGCTCGGCACTTCCGGCTGGCTGGTTT
ATTGCTGATAAATCTGGAGCCGGTGAGCGTGGGTCTCGCGGTATCATTGCAGCACTGGGGCCAGATGGTA
AGCCCTCCCGTATCGTAGTTATCTACACGACGGGGAGTCAGGCAACTATGGATGAACGAAATAGACAGAT
CGCTGAGATAGGTGCCTCACTGATTAAGCATTGGTAACTGTCAGACGAAGGGAAATAAATAGTAGCCCGC
CTGATGTGCGGGCTTTTTTTTGGTGGTGGTTACCAGTGTCGCTTAGCTACCGTAGGTCCTCTTAGGCGGT
CCGATTAGCGACATAGTCATCAAT
